>Addgene plasmid #168365 | pTL249 | addgene full sequence | sequence record 349521 | Addgene NGS Result
CGGTGCGGGCCTCTTCGCTATTACGCCAGATCCTTTTGTTGTTTCCGGGTGTACAATATGGACTTCCTCT
TTTCTGGCAACCAAACCCATACATCGGGATTCCTATAATACCTTCGTTGGTCTCCCTAACATGTAGGTGG
CGGAGGGGAGATATACAATAGAACAGATACCAGACAAGACATAATGGGCTAAACAAGACTACACCAATTA
CACTGCCTCATTGATGGTGGTACATAACGAACTAATACTGTAGCCCTAGACTTGATAGCCATCATCATAT
CGAAGTTTCACTACCCTTTTTCCATTTGCCATCTATTGAAGTAATAATAGGCGCATGCAACTTCTTTTCT
TTTTTTTTCTTTTCTCTCTCCCCCGTTGTTGTCTCACCATATCCGCAATGACAAAAAAATGATGGAAGAC
ACTAAAGGAAAAAATTAACGACAAAGACAGCACCAACAGATGTCGTTGTTCCAGAGCTGATGAGGGGTAT
CTCGAAGCACACGAAACTTTTTCCTTCCTTCATTCACGCACACTACTCTCTAATGAGCAACGGTATACGG
CCTTCCTTCCAGTTACTTGAATTTGAAATAAAAAAAAGTTTGCTGTCTTGCTATCAAGTATAAATAGACC
TGCAATTATTAATCTTTTGTTTCCTCGTCATTGTTCTCGTTCCCTTTCTTCCTTGTTTCTTTTTCTGCAC
AATATTTCAAGCTATACCAAGCATACAATCAACTCCAAGCTTGAAGCAAGCCTCCTGAAAGATGAAGCTA
CTGTCTTCTATCGAACAAGCATGCGATATTTGCCGACTTAAAAAGCTCAAGTGCTCCAAAGAAAAACCGA
AGTGCGCCAAGTGTCTGAAGAACAACTGGGAGTGTCGCTACTCTCCCAAAACCAAAAGGTCTCCGCTGAC
TAGGGCACATCTGACAGAAGTGGAATCAAGGCTAGAAAGACTGGAACAGCTATTTCTACTGATTTTTCCT
CGAGAAGACCTTGACATGATTTTGAAAATGGATTCTTTACAGGATATAAAAGCATTGTTAACAGGATTAT
TTGTACAAGATAATGTGAATAAAGATGCCGTCACAGATAGATTGGCTTCAGTGGAGACTGATATGCCTCT
AACATTGAGACAGCATAGAATAAGTGCGACATCATCATCGGAAGAGAGTAGTAACAAAGGTCAAAGACAG
TTGACTGTATCGCCGGAATTTGTAATACGACTCACTATAGGGCGAGCCGCCATCATGGAGGAGCAGAAGC
TGATCTCAGAGGAGGACCTGCATATGGCCATGGAGGCCGAATTCAAACAGAAAATTGTGATCAAGGTGAA
CATGGCCAGCGACAAATGCCGCAGCAAAGCCATGGCCCTGGTGGCAAGCACCAGCGGTGTGGATAGCGTG
GCCCTGGCAGGTGATGGCAAAGATCAGGTGGTGGTGGTGGGCGATGGTGTGGACAGCATCAAACTGACCA
CCGCCCTGCGCAAAAAAGTGGGTCATGCCACCCTGATGACCGTGGGCGAAGTGAAAAAAGAAGAGAAAAA
ACCGGAACATGCCTAAGGATCCGTCGACCTGCAGCGGCCGCATAACTAGCATAACCCCTTGGGGCCTCTA
AACGGGTCTTGAGGGGTTTTTTGCGCGCTTGCAGCCAAGCTAATTCCGGGCGAATTTCTTATGATTTATG
ATTTTTATTATTAAATAAGTTATAAAAAAAATAAGTGTATACAAATTTTAAAGTGACTCTTAGGTTTTAA
AACGAAAATTCTTATTCTTGAGTAACTCTTTCCTGTAGGTCAGGTTGCTTTCTCAGGTATAGCATGAGGT
CGCTCTTATTGACCACACCTCTACCGGCATGCAAGCTTGGCGTAATCATGGTCATAGCTGTTTCCTGTGT
GAAATTGTTATCCGCTCACAATTCCACACAACATACGAGCCGGAAGCATAAAGTGTAAAGCCTGGGGTGC
CTAATGAGTGAGCTAACTCACATTAATTGCGTTGCGCTCACTGCCCGCTTTCCAGTCGGGAAACCTGTCG
TGCCAGCTGCATTAATGAATCGGCCAACGCGCGGGGAGAGGCGGTTTGCGTATTGGGCGCTCTTCCGCTT
CCTCGCTCACTGACTCGCTGCGCTCGGTCGTTCGGCTGCGGCGAGCGGTATCAGCTCACTCAAAGGCGGT
AATACGGTTATCCACAGAATCAGGGGATAACGCAGGAAAGAACATGTGAGCAAAAGGCCAGCAAAAGGCC
AGGAACCGTAAAAAGGCCGCGTTGCTGGCGTTTTTCCATAGGCTCCGCCCCCCTGACGAGCATCACAAAA
ATCGACGCTCAAGTCAGAGGTGGCGAAACCCGACAGGACTATAAAGATACCAGGCGTTTCCCCCTGGAAG
CTCCCTCGTGCGCTCTCCTGTTCCGACCCTGCCGCTTACCGGATACCTGTCCGCCTTTCTCCCTTCGGGA
AGCGTGGCGCTTTCTCATAGCTCACGCTGTAGGTATCTCAGTTCGGTGTAGGTCGTTCGCTCCAAGCTGG
GCTGTGTGCACGAACCCCCCGTTCAGCCCGACCGCTGCGCCTTATCCGGTAACTATCGTCTTGAGTCCAA
CCCGGTAAGACACGACTTATCGCCACTGGCAGCAGCCACTGGTAACAGGATTAGCAGAGCGAGGTATGTA
GGCGGTGCTACAGAGTTCTTGAAGTGGTGGCCTAACTACGGCTACACTAGAAGAACAGTATTTGGTATCT
GCGCTCTGCTGAAGCCAGTTACCTTCGGAAAAAGAGTTGGTAGCTCTTGATCCGGCAAACAAACCACCGC
TGGTAGCGGTGGTTTTTTTGTTTGCAAGCAGCAGATTACGCGCAGAAAAAAAGGATCTCAAGAAGATCCT
TTGATCTTTTCTACGGGGTCTGACGCTCAGTGGAACGAAAACTCACGTTAAGGGATTTTGGTCATGAGAT
TATCAAAAAGGATCTTCACCTAGATCCTTTTAAATTAAAAATGAAGTTTTAAATCAATCTAAAGTATATA
TGAGTAACCTGAGGCTATGGCAGGGCCTGCCGCCCCGACGTTGGCTGCGAGCCCTGGGCCTTCACCCGAA
CTTGGGGGGTGGGGTGGGGAAAAGGAAGAAACGCGGGCGTATTGGCCCCAATGGGGTCTCGGTGGGGTAT
CGACAGAGTGCCAGCCCTGGGACCGAACCCCGCGTTTATGAACAAACGACCCAACACCGTGCGTTTTATT
CTGTCTTTTTATTGCCGTCATAGCGCGGGTTCCTTCCGGTATTGTCTCCTTCCGTGTTTCAGTTAGCCTC
CCCCTAGGGTGGGCGAAGAACTCCAGCATGAGATCCCCGCGCTGGAGGATCATCCAGCCGGCGTCCCGGA
AAACGATTCCGAAGCCCAACCTTTCATAGAAGGCGGCGGTGGAATCGAAATCTCGTGATGGCAGGTTGGG
CGTCGCTTGGTCGGTCATTTCGAACCCCAGAGTCCCGCTCAGAAGAACTCGTCAAGAAGGCGATAGAAGG
CGATGCGCTGCGAATCGGGAGCGGCGATACCGTAAAGCACGAGGAAGCGGTCAGCCCATTCGCCGCCAAG
CTCTTCAGCAATATCACGGGTAGCCAACGCTATGTCCTGATAGCGGTCCGCCACACCCAGCCGGCCACAG
TCGATGAATCCAGAAAAGCGGCCATTTTCCACCATGATATTCGGCAAGCAGGCATCGCCATGAGTCACGA
CGAGATCCTCGCCGTCGGGCATGCTCGCCTTGAGCCTGGCGAACAGTTCGGCTGGCGCGAGCCCCTGATG
CTCTTCGTCCAGATCATCCTGATCGACAAGACCGGCTTCCATCCGAGTACGTGCTCGCTCGATGCGATGT
TTCGCTTGGTGGTCGAATGGGCAGGTAGCCGGATCAAGCGTATGCAGCCGCCGCATTGCATCAGCCATGA
TGGATACTTTCTCGGCAGGAGCAAGGTGAGATGACAGGAGATCCTGCCCCGGCACTTCGCCCAATAGCAG
CCAGTCCCTTCCCGCTTCAGTGACAACGTCGAGCACAGCTGCGCAAGGAACGCCCGTCGTGGCCAGCCAC
GATAGCCGCGCTGCCTCGTCTTGCAGTTCATTCAGGGCACCGGACAGGTCGGTCTTGACAAAAAGAACCG
GGCGCCCCTGCGCTGACAGCCGGAACACGGCGGCATCAGAGCAGCCGATTGTCTGTTGTGCCCAGTCATA
GCCGAATAGCCTCTCCACCCAAGCGGCCGGAGAACCTGCGTGCAATCCATCTTGTTCAATCATACTCTTC
CTTTTTCAATATTATTGAAGCATTTATCAGGGTTATTGTCTCATGAGCGGATACATATTTGAATGTATTT
AGAAAAATAAACAAATAGGGGTTCCGCGCACATTTCCCCGAAAAGTGCCACCTGAACGAAGCATCTGTGC
TTCATTTTGTAGAACAAAAATGCAACGCGAGAGCGCTAATTTTTCAAACAAAGAATCTGAGCTGCATTTT
TACAGAACAGAAATGCAACGCGAAAGCGCTATTTTACCAACGAAGAATCTGTGCTTCATTTTTGTAAAAC
AAAAATGCAACGCGAGAGCGCTAATTTTTCAAACAAAGAATCTGAGCTGCATTTTTACAGAACAGAAATG
CAACGCGAGAGCGCTATTTTACCAACAAAGAATCTATACTTCTTTTTTGTTCTACAAAAATGCATCCCGA
GAGCGCTATTTTTCTAACAAAGCATCTTAGATTACTTTTTTTCTCCTTTGTGCGCTCTATAATGCAGTCT
CTTGATAACTTTTTGCACTGTAGGTCCGTTAAGGTTAGAAGAAGGCTACTTTGGTGTCTATTTTCTCTTC
CATAAAAAAAGCCTGACTCCACTTCCCGCGTTTACTGATTACTAGCGAAGCTGCGGGTGCATTTTTTCAA
GATAAAGGCATCCCCGATTATATTCTATACCGATGTGGATTGCGCATACTTTGTGAACAGAAAGTGATAG
CGTTGATGATTCTTCATTGGTCAGAAAATTATGAACGGTTTCTTCTATTTTGTCTCTATATACTACGTAT
AGGAAATGTTTACATTTTCGTATTGTTTTCGATTCACTCTATGAATAGTTCTTACTACAATTTTTTTGTC
TAAAGAGTAATACTAGAGATAAACATAAAAAATGTAGAGGTCGAGTTTAGATGCAAGTTCAAGGAGCGAA
AGGTGGATGGGTAGGTTATATAGGGATATAGCACAGAGATATATAGCAAAGAGATACTTTTGAGCAATGT
TTGTGGAAGCGGTATTCGCAATATTTTAGTAGCTCGTTACAGTCCGGTGCGTTTTTGGTTTTTTGAAAGT
GCGTCTTCAGAGCGCTTTTGGTTTTCAAAAGCGCTCTGAAGTTCCTATACTTTCTAGAGAATAGGAACTT
CGGAATAGGAACTTCAAAGCGTTTCCGAAAACGAGCGCTTCCGAAAATGCAACGCGAGCTGCGCACATAC
AGCTCACTGTTCACGTCGCACCTATATCTGCGTGTTGCCTGTATATATATATACATGAGAAGAACGGCAT
AGTGCGTGTTTATGCTTAAATGCGTACTTATATGCGTCTATTTATGTAGGATGAAAGGTAGTCTAGTACC
TCCTGTGATATTATCCCATTCCATGCGGGGTATCGTATGCTTCCTTCAGCACTACCCTTTAGCTGTTCTA
TATGCTGCCACTCCTCAATTGGATTAGTCTCATCCTTCAATGCTATCATTTCCTTTGATATTGGATCATA
CTAAGAAACCATTATTATCATGACATTAACCTATAAAAATAGGCGTATCACGAGGCCCTTTCGTCTCGCG
CGTTTCGGTGATGACGGTGAAAACCTCTGACACATGCAGCTCCCGGAGACGGTCACAGCTTGTCTGTAAG
CGGATGCCGGGAGCAGACAAGCCCGTCAGGGCGCGTCAGCGGGTGTTGGCGGGTGTCGGGGCTGGCTTAA
CTATGCGGCATCAGAGCAGATTGTACTGAGAGTGCACCATAGATCAACGACATTACTATATATATAATAT
AGGAAGCATTTAATAGAACAGCATCGTAATATATGTGTACTTTGCAGTTATGACGCCAGATGGCAGTAGT
GGAAGATATTCTTTATTGAAAAATAGCTTGTCACCTTACGTACAATCTTGATCCGGAGCTTTTCTTTTTT
TGCCGATTAAGAATTAATTCGGTCGAAAAAAGAAAAGGAGAGGGCCAAGAGGGAGGGCATTGGTGACTAT
TGAGCACGTGAGTATACGTGATTAAGCACACAAAGGCAGCTTGGAGTATGTCTGTTATTAATTTCACAGG
TAGTTCTGGTCCATTGGTGAAAGTTTGCGGCTTGCAGAGCACAGAGGCCGCAGAATGTGCTCTAGATTCC
GATGCTGACTTGCTGGGTATTATATGTGTGCCCAATAGAAAGAGAACAATTGACCCGGTTATTGCAAGGA
AAATTTCAAGTCTTGTAAAAGCATATAAAAATAGTTCAGGCACTCCGAAATACTTGGTTGGCGTGTTTCG
TAATCAACCTAAGGAGGATGTTTTGGCTCTGGTCAATGATTACGGCATTGATATCGTCCAACTGCATGGA
GATGAGTCGTGGCAAGAATACCAAGAGTTCCTCGGTTTGCCAGTTATTAAAAGACTCGTATTTCCAAAAG
ACTGCAACATACTACTCAGTGCAGCTTCACAGAAACCTCATTCGTTTATTCCCTTGTTTGATTCAGAAGC
AGGTGGGACAGGTGAACTTTTGGATTGGAACTCGATTTCTGACTGGGTTGGAAGGCAAGAGAGCCCCGAA
AGCTTACATTTTATGTTAGCTGGTGGACTGACGCCAGAAAATGTTGGTGATGCGCTTAGATTAAATGGCG
TTATTGGTGTTGATGTAAGCGGAGGTGTGGAGACAAATGGTGTAAAAGACTCTAACAAAATAGCAAATTT
CGTCAAAAATGCTAAGAAATAGGTTATTACTGAGTAGTATTTATTTAAGTATTGTTTGTGCACTTGCCGA
TCTATGCGGTGTGAAATACCGCACAGATGCGTAAGGAGAAAATACCGCATCAGGAAATTGTAAGCGTTAA
TATTTTGTTAAAATTCGCGTTAAATTTTTGTTAAATCAGCTCATTTTTTAACCAATAGGCCGAAATCGGC
AAAATCCCTTATAAATCAAAAGAATAGACCGAGATAGGGT
[37 nt withheld, positions 7181-7217]
AAAGAACGTGGACTCCAACGTCAAAGG
[49 nt withheld, positions 7245-7293]
T
[91 nt withheld, positions 7295-7385]
G
[124 nt withheld, positions 7387-7510]
CCATTCGCCATTCAGGCTGCGCAACTGTTGGGAAGGGCGAT
Features (pLannotate 1.2.2; 24 found; start..end, strand, type, name):
     30..734     +  promoter       ADH1 promoter: S. cerevisiae ADH1; promoter for alcohol dehydrogenase 1
    762..1202    +  CDS            GAL4 DNA binding domain: DNA binding domain of the GAL4 transcriptional activator; Saccharomyces cerevisiae GAL4 (truncated)
   1213..1231    +  promoter       T7 promoter: promoter for bacteriophage T7 RNA polymerase
   1308..1538    +  CDS            PIK-1 (fragment): PIK1_ORYSJ - Also known as PIK1-KA From Oryza sativa subsp. japonica (Rice).
   1586..1633    +  terminator     T7 terminator: transcription terminator for bacteriophage T7 RNA polymerase
   1660..1847    +  terminator     ADH1 terminator: S. cerevisiae ADH1; transcription terminator for the S. cerevisiae alcohol dehydrogenase 1 (ADH1) gene
   1895..1911    -  protein_bind   lac operator: The lac repressor binds to the lac operator to inhibit transcription in E. coli. This inhibition can be relieved by adding lactose or isopropyl-β-D-thiogalactopyranoside (IPTG). lac repressor encoded by lacI
   1919..1949    -  promoter       lac promoter: promoter for the E. coli lac operon
   1964..1985    -  protein_bind   CAP binding site: CAP binding activates transcription in the presence of cAMP. E. coli catabolite activator protein
   1998..2090    -  CDS            lacI (fragment): lac repressor; lacI; The lac repressor binds to the lac operator to inhibit transcription in E. coli. This inhibition can be relieved by adding lactose or isopropyl-β-D-thiogalactopyranoside (IPTG).
   2273..2861    -  rep_origin     ori: high-copy-number ColE1/pMB1/pBR322/pUC origin of replication
   3083..3099    +  polyA_signal   bGH poly(A) signal (fragment): bovine growth hormone polyadenylation signal
   3190..3237    -  polyA_signal   HSV TK poly(A) signal: herpes simplex virus thymidine kinase polyadenylation signal (Cole and Stacy, 1985)
   3296..3448    -  CDS            ble (fragment): BLE_KLEPN - Experimental evidence at protein level: Swiss-Prot protein existence level 1. Binding protein with a strong affinity to the bleomycin family of antibiotics. Binds to CL990; an antimitotic-antibiotic compound. From Klebsiella pneumoniae.
   3469..4263    -  CDS            NeoR/KanR: aminoglycoside phosphotransferase from Tn5; aph(3')-II (or nptII); confers resistance to neomycin, kanamycin, and G418 (Geneticin®)
   4264..4368    -  promoter       AmpR promoter: bla
   4395..5737    -  rep_origin     2μ ori: yeast 2μ plasmid origin of replication
   5805..5840    +  CDS            rop (fragment): Rop protein, which maintains plasmids at low copy number; rop
   5942..5991    +  misc_feature   bom (fragment): basis of mobility region from pBR322
   6130..6277    +  promoter       TRP1 promoter: S. cerevisiae TRP1
   6278..6952    +  CDS            TRP1: phosphoribosylanthranilate isomerase, required for tryptophan biosynthesis; S. cerevisiae TRP1; yeast auxotrophic marker
   7003..7054    +  misc_feature   bom (fragment): basis of mobility region from pBR322
   7082..7510    -  rep_origin     f1 ori (sequence partly withheld): f1 bacteriophage origin of replication; arrow indicates direction of (+) strand synthesis
   7514..29      -  CDS            lacZα (fragment) (across the origin): LacZα fragment of β-galactosidase; lacZ fragment
