[The description below was written by a language model from this plasmid's Addgene catalogue record and pLannotate feature annotations shown in this document.]
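Description:
pTL249 is a yeast two-hybrid bait plasmid built on the pGBKT7 backbone, a yeast expression shuttle vector of about 7.5 kb. It replicates in E. coli from a high-copy ColE1/pUC-type origin and is selected there with kanamycin through the Tn5 aminoglycoside phosphotransferase (NeoR/KanR) gene, which is driven by an AmpR-type promoter. In Saccharomyces cerevisiae it is maintained episomally by the 2μ origin and selected by complementation of tryptophan auxotrophy with the TRP1 marker and its own promoter. An f1 origin is also present, along with several short backbone remnants (lac promoter/operator, lacZα, lacI, rop, bom and ble fragments) that have no evident role in the construct's use.

The expression cassette uses the constitutive yeast ADH1 promoter to drive the GAL4 DNA-binding domain, followed downstream by the insert and then the T7 and ADH1 terminators. A T7 promoter sits between the GAL4 domain and the insert, which in this backbone allows in vitro transcription of the insert alone. The catalogue lists the insert as OsaHPP03 from Oryza sativa. The automated annotation marks the roughly 230 bp insert region as a fragment resembling rice PIK-1, which most likely reflects sequence similarity rather than identity, although the record does not explain the relationship.

As a GAL4 DNA-binding-domain fusion, the rice protein serves as bait to be tested against activation-domain prey fusions, with interaction reconstituting GAL4 activity at reporter genes. The associated publication concerns the host-target binding spectrum of a conserved blast fungus effector, which suggests the plasmid was used to assay effector binding to rice host proteins.
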