Addgene plasmid #168365: pTL249
Purpose: pGBKT7 yeast two-hybrid plasmid
Depositing lab: Sophien Kamoun. Depositing organization: Sainsbury Laboratory, Norwich. Publication: A single amino acid polymorphism in a conserved effector of the multihost blast fungus pathogen expands host-target binding spectrum. Bentham AR, Petit-Houdenot Y, Win J, Chuma I, Terauchi R, Banfield MJ, Kamoun S, Langner T. PLoS Pathog. 2021 Nov 10;17(11):e1009957. doi: 10.1371/journal.ppat.1009957. eCollection 2021 Nov. PubMed 34758051.
Backbone
  Vector backbone: pGBKT7
  Vector type: Yeast Expression
Growth in bacteria
  Bacterial resistance: Kanamycin, 50 μg/mL
  Growth temperature: 37°C
  Growth strain: DH5alpha
  Copy number: High Copy
Gene/Insert
  Gene/Insert name: OsaHPP03
  Species: Oryza sativa
  Cloning method: Unknown
Terms and licenses: Academic/Nonprofit Terms; Industry Terms: Not Available to Industry
How to cite: pTL249 was a gift from Sophien Kamoun (Addgene plasmid # 168365 ; http://n2t.net/addgene:168365 ; RRID:Addgene_168365)
