>Addgene plasmid #168365 | pTL249 | depositor partial sequence | sequence record 326465 | insert
GAATTCAAACAGAAAATTGTGATCAAGGTGAACATGGCCAGCGACAAATGCCGCAGCAAAGCCATGGCCC
TGGTGGCAAGCACCAGCGGTGTGGATAGCGTGGCCCTGGCAGGTGATGGCAAAGATCAGGTGGTGGTGGT
GGGCGATGGTGTGGACAGCATCAAACTGACCACCGCCCTGCGCAAAAAAGTGGGTCATGCCACCCTGATG
ACCGTGGGCGAAGTGAAAAAAGAAGAGAAAAAACCGGAACATGCCTAAGGATCC
